>Addgene plasmid #236121 | EK0007-PB-4XnrUAS-H2B-BFP | addgene full sequence | sequence record 468461 | Addgene NGS Result
AGAACTTTAAAAGTGCTCATCATTGGAAAACGTTCTTCGGGGCGAAAACTCTCAAGGATCTTACCGCTGT
TGAGATCCAGTTCGATGTAACCCACTCGTGCACCCAACTGATCTTCAGCATCTTTTACTTTCACCAGCGT
TTCTGGGTGAGCAAAAACAGGAAGGCAAAATGCCGCAAAAAAGGGAATAAGGGCGACACGGAAATGTTGA
ATACTCATACTCTTCCTTTTTCAATATTATTGAAGCATTTATCAGGGTTATTGTCTCATGAGCGGATACA
TATTTGAATGTATTTAGAAAAATAAACAAATAGGGGTTCCGCGCACATTTCCCCGAAAAGTGCCACCTAA
ATTGTAAGCGTTAATATTTTGTTAAAATTCGCGTTAAATTTTTGTTAAATCAGCTCATTTTTTAACCAAT
AGGCCGAAATCGGCAAAATCCCTTATAAATCAAAAGAATAGACCGAGATAGGGT
[37 nt withheld, positions 475-511]
AAAGAACGTGGACTCCAACGTCAAAGG
[49 nt withheld, positions 539-587]
T
[91 nt withheld, positions 589-679]
G
[124 nt withheld, positions 681-804]
CCCATTCGCCATTCAGGCTGCGCAACTGTTGGGAAGGGCGATCGGTGCGGGCCTCTTCGCTATTACGCCA
GCTGGCGAAAGGGGGATGTGCTGCAAGGCGATTAAGTTGGGTAACGCCAGGGTTTTCCCAGTCACGACGT
TGTAAAACGACGGCCAGTGAGCGCGCCTCGTTCATTCACGTTTTTGAACCCGTGGAGGACGGGCAGACTC
GCGGTGCAAATGTGTTTTACAGCGTGATGGAGCAGATGAAGATGCTCGACACGCTGCAGAACACGCAGCT
AGATTAACCCTAGAAAGATAATCATATTGTGACGTACGTTAAAGATAATCATGTGTAAAATTGACGCATG
TGTTTTATCGGTCTGTATATCGAGGTTTATTTATTAATTTGAATAGATATTAAGTTTTATTATATTTACA
CTTACATACTAATAATAAATTCAACAAACAATTTATTTATGTTTATTTATTTATTAAAAAAAACAAAAAC
TCAAAATTTCTTCTATAAAGTAACAAAACTTTTATGAGGGACAGCCCCCCCCCAAAGCCCCCAGGGATGT
AATTACGTCCCTCCCCCGCTAGGGGGCAGCAGCGAGCCGCCCGGGGCTCCGCTCCGGTCCGGCGCTCCCC
CCGCATCCCAGAGCCGGCAGCGTGCGGGGACAGCCCGGGCACGGGGAAGGTGGCACGGGATCGCTTTCCT
CTGAACGCTTCTCGCTGCTCTTTGAGCCTGCAGACACCTGGGGGGATACGGGGAAAAGGCCTCCACGGCC
ACAATTGGCAAAAAGCTTAGGCCTCCAAGGCGGTGGCTTCTAATCCGTGAGTCCTAGCGGGTGACAGCCC
TCCGTCTTCACAGGCGGAGGAGAGTCTTCCGTAGGGTTCCTCGGAGTACTGTCCTCCGGCAAGGGTCGAC
TCTAGAGGGTATATAATGGATCCCATCGCGTCTCAGCCTCACTTTGAGCTCCTCCACACGAATTCCCCGA
TACCGTCGATTCAAGGAGCTTGCTTGTTCTTTTTGCAGAAGCTCAGAATAAACGCTCAACTTTGGCAGAT
CTACCAAGCTTGGTACCGAGCTCGGATCCAACTCGAGGCCACCATGCCAGAGCCAGCGAAGTCTGCTCCC
GCCCCGAAAAAGGGCTCCAAGAAGGCGGTGACTAAGGCGCAGAAGAAAGGCGGCAAGAAGCGCAAGCGCA
GCCGCAAGGAGAGCTATTCCATCTATGTGTACAAGGTTCTGAAGCAGGTCCACCCTGACACCGGCATTTC
GTCCAAGGCCATGGGCATCATGAATTCGTTTGTGAACGACATTTTCGAGCGCATCGCAGGTGAGGCTTCC
CGCCTGGCGCATTACAACAAGCGCTCGACCATCACCTCCAGGGAGATCCAGACGGCCGTGCGCCTGCTGC
TGCCTGGGGAGTTGGCCAAGCACGCCGTGTCCGAGGGTACTAAGGCCATCACCAAGTACACCAGCGCTAA
GGATCCCCGGGTACCGGTCGTGTCTAAGGGCGAAGAGCTGATTAAGGAGAACATGCACATGAAGCTGTAC
ATGGAGGGCACCGTGGACAACCATCACTTCAAGTGCACATCCGAGGGCGAAGGCAAGCCCTACGAGGGCA
CCCAGACCATGAGAATCAAGGTGGTCGAGGGCGGCCCTCTCCCCTTCGCCTTCGACATCCTGGCTACTAG
CTTCCTCTACGGCAGCAAGACCTTCATCAACCACACCCAGGGCATCCCCGACTTCTTCAAGCAGTCCTTC
CCTGAGGGCTTCACATGGGAGAGAGTCACCACATACGAGGACGGGGGCGTGCTGACCGCTACCCAGGACA
CCAGCCTCCAGGACGGCTGCCTCATCTACAACGTCAAGATCAGAGGGGTGAACTTCACATCCAACGGCCC
TGTGATGCAGAAGAAAACACTCGGCTGGGAGGCCTTCACCGAAACGCTGTACCCCGCTGACGGCGGCCTG
GAAGGCAGAAACGACATGGCCCTGAAGCTCGTGGGCGGGAGCCATCTGATCGCAAACGCCAAGACCACAT
ATAGATCCAAGAAACCCGCTAAGAACCTCAAGATGCCTGGCGTCTACTATGTGGACTACAGACTGGAAAG
AATCAAGGAGGCCAACAACGAAACCTACGTCGAGCAGCACGAGGTGGCAGTGGCCAGATACTGCGACCTC
CCTAGCAAACTGGGGCACAAGCTTAATTAGCTAGCGAATTCGAATTTAAATCGGCCTCGACTGTGCCTTC
TAGTTGCCAGCCATCTGTTGTTTGCCCCTCCCCCGTGCCTTCCTTGACCCTGGAAGGTGCCACTCCCACT
GTCCTTTCCTAATAAAATGAGGAAATTGCATCGCATTGTCTGAGTAGGTGTCATTCTATTCTGGGGGGTG
GGGTGGGGCAGGACAGCAAGGGGGAGGATTGGGAAGACAATAGCAGGCATGCTGGGGACGCGGCCGCAAT
TTAACGCGAATTAATTCTGTGGAATGTGTGTCAGTTAGGGTGTGGAAAGTCCCCAGGCTCCCCAGCAGGC
AGAAGTATGCAAAGCATGCATCTCAATTAGTCAGCAACCAGGTGTGGAAAGTCCCCAGGCTCCCCAGCAG
GCAGAAGTATGCAAAGCATGCATCTCAATTAGTCAGCAACCATAGTCCCGCCCCTAACTCCGCCCATCCC
GCCCCTAACTCCGCCCAGTTCCGCCCATTCTCCGCCCCATGGCTGACTAATTTTTTTTATTTATGCAGAG
GCCGAGGCCGCCTCTGCCTCTGAGCTATTCCAGAAGTAGTGAGGAGGCTTTTTTGGAGGCCTAGGCTTTT
GCAAAAAGCTCCCGGGAGCTTGTATATCCATTTTCGGATCTGATCAGCACGTGATGAAAAAGCCTGAACT
CACCGCGACGTCTGTCGAGAAGTTTCTGATCGAAAAGTTCGACAGCGTCTCCGACCTGATGCAGCTCTCG
GAGGGCGAAGAATCTCGTGCTTTCAGCTTCGATGTAGGAGGGCGTGGATATGTCCTGCGGGTAAATAGCT
GCGCCGATGGTTTCTACAAAGATCGTTATGTTTATCGGCACTTTGCATCGGCCGCGCTCCCGATTCCGGA
AGTGCTTGACATTGGGGAATTCAGCGAGAGCCTGACCTATTGCATCTCCCGCCGTGCACAGGGTGTCACG
TTGCAAGACCTGCCTGAAACCGAACTGCCCGCTGTTCTGCAGCCGGTCGCGGAGGCCATGGATGCGATCG
CTGCGGCCGATCTTAGCCAGACGAGCGGGTTCGGCCCATTCGGACCGCAAGGAATCGGTCAATACACTAC
ATGGCGTGATTTCATATGCGCGATTGCTGATCCCCATGTGTATCACTGGCAAACTGTGATGGACGACACC
GTCAGTGCGTCCGTCGCGCAGGCTCTCGATGAGCTGATGCTTTGGGCCGAGGACTGCCCCGAAGTCCGGC
ACCTCGTGCACGCGGATTTCGGCTCCAACAATGTCCTGACGGACAATGGCCGCATAACAGCGGTCATTGA
CTGGAGCGAGGCGATGTTCGGGGATTCCCAATACGAGGTCGCCAACATCTTCTTCTGGAGGCCGTGGTTG
GCTTGTATGGAGCAGCAGACGCGCTACTTCGAGCGGAGGCATCCGGAGCTTGCAGGATCGCCGCGGCTCC
GGGCGTATATGCTCCGCATTGGTCTTGACCAACTCTATCAGAGCTTGGTTGACGGCAATTTCGATGATGC
AGCTTGGGCGCAGGGTCGATGCGACGCAATCGTCCGATCCGGAGCCGGGACTGTCGGGCGTACACAAATC
GCCCGCAGAAGCGCGGCCGTCTGGACCGATGGCTGTGTAGAAGTACTCGCCGATAGTGGAAACCGACGCC
CCAGCACTCGTCCGAGGGCAAAGGAATAGGTCGACAATCAACCTCTGGATTACAAAATTTGTGAAAGATT
GACTGGTATTCTTAACTATGTTGCTCCTTTTACGCTATGTGGATACGCTGCTTTAATGCCTTTGTATCAT
GCGTTAACTAAACTTGTTTATTGCAGCTTATAATGGTTACAAATAAAGCAATAGCATCACAAATTTCACA
AATAAAGCATTTTTTTCACTGCATTCTAGTTGTGGTTTGTCCAAACTCATCAATGTATCTTATCATGTCT
GGAATTGACTCAAATGATGTCAATTAGTCTATCAGAAGCTCATCTGGTCTCCCTTCCGGGGGACAAGACA
TCCCTGTTTAATATTTAAACAGCAGTGTTCCCAAACTGGGTTCTTATATCCCTTGCTCTGGTCAACCAGG
TTGCAGGGTTTCCTGTCCTCACAGGAACGAAGTCCCTAAAGAAACAGTGGCAGCCAGGTTTAGCCCCGGA
ATTGACTGGATTCCTTTTTTAGGGCCCATTGGTATGGCTTTTTCCCCGTATCCCCCCAGGTGTCTGCAGG
CTCAAAGAGCAGCGAGAAGCGTTCAGAGGAAAGCGATCCCGTGCCACCTTCCCCGTGCCCGGGCTGTCCC
CGCACGCTGCCGGCTCGGGGATGCGGGGGGAGCGCCGGACCGGAGCGGAGCCCCGGGCGGCTCGCTGCTG
CCCCCTAGCGGGGGAGGGACGTAATTACATCCCTGGGGGCTTTGGGGGGGGGCTGTCCCTGATATCTATA
ACAAGAAAATATATATATAATAAGTTATCACGTAAGTAGAACATGAAATAACAATATAATTATCGTATGA
GTTAAATCTTAAAAGTCACGTAAAAGATAATCATGCGTCATTTTGACTCACGCGGTCGTTATAGTTCAAA
ATCAGTGACACTTACCGCATTGACAAGCACGCCTCACGGGAGCTCCAAGCGGCGACTGAGATGTCCTAAA
TGCACAGCGACGGATTCGCGCTATTTAGAAAGAGAGAGCAATATTTCAAGAATGCATGCGTCAATTTTAC
GCAGACTATCTTTCTAGGGTTAATCTAGCTGCATCAGGATCATATCGTCGGGTCTTTTTTCCGGCTCAGT
CATCGCCCAAGCTGGCGCTATCTGGGCATCGGGGAGGAAGAAGCCCGTGCCTTTTCCCGCGAGGTTGAAG
CGGCATGGAAAGAGTTTGCCGAGGATGACTGCTGCTGCATTGACGTTGAGCGAAAACGCACGTTTACCAT
GATGATTCGGGAAGGTGTGGCCATGCACGCCTTTAACGGTGAACTGTTCGTTCAGGCCACCTGGGATACC
AGTTCGTCGCGGCTTTTCCGGACACAGTTCCGGATGGTCAGCCCGAAGCGCATCAGCAACCCGAACAATA
CCGGCGACAGCCGGAACTGCCGTGCCGGTGTGCAGATTAATGACAGCGGTGCGGCGCTGGGATATTACGT
CAGCGAGGACGGGTATCCTGGCTGGATGCCGCAGAAATGGACATGGATACCCCGTGAGTTACCCGGCGGG
CGCGCTTGGCGTAATCATGGTCATAGCTGTTTCCTGTGTGAAATTGTTATCCGCTCACAATTCCACACAA
CATACGAGCCGGAAGCATAAAGTGTAAAGCCTGGGGTGCCTAATGAGTGAGCTAACTCACATTAATTGCG
TTGCGCTCACTGCCCGCTTTCCAGTCGGGAAACCTGTCGTGCCAGCTGCATTAATGAATCGGCCAACGCG
CGGGGAGAGGCGGTTTGCGTATTGGGCGCTCTTCCGCTTCCTCGCTCACTGACTCGCTGCGCTCGGTCGT
TCGGCTGCGGCGAGCGGTATCAGCTCACTCAAAGGCGGTAATACGGTTATCCACAGAATCAGGGGATAAC
GCAGGAAAGAACATGTGAGCAAAAGGCCAGCAAAAGGCCAGGAACCGTAAAAAGGCCGCGTTGCTGGCGT
TTTTCCATAGGCTCCGCCCCCCTGACGAGCATCACAAAAATCGACGCTCAAGTCAGAGGTGGCGAAACCC
GACAGGACTATAAAGATACCAGGCGTTTCCCCCTGGAAGCTCCCTCGTGCGCTCTCCTGTTCCGACCCTG
CCGCTTACCGGATACCTGTCCGCCTTTCTCCCTTCGGGAAGCGTGGCGCTTTCTCATAGCTCACGCTGTA
GGTATCTCAGTTCGGTGTAGGTCGTTCGCTCCAAGCTGGGCTGTGTGCACGAACCCCCCGTTCAGCCCGA
CCGCTGCGCCTTATCCGGTAACTATCGTCTTGAGTCCAACCCGGTAAGACACGACTTATCGCCACTGGCA
GCAGCCACTGGTAACAGGATTAGCAGAGCGAGGTATGTAGGCGGTGCTACAGAGTTCTTGAAGTGGTGGC
CTAACTACGGCTACACTAGAAGAACAGTATTTGGTATCTGCGCTCTGCTGAAGCCAGTTACCTTCGGAAA
AAGAGTTGGTAGCTCTTGATCCGGCAAACAAACCACCGCTGGTAGCGGTGGTTTTTTTGTTTGCAAGCAG
CAGATTACGCGCAGAAAAAAAGGATCTCAAGAAGATCCTTTGATCTTTTCTACGGGGTCTGACGCTCAGT
GGAACGAAAACTCACGTTAAGGGATTTTGGTCATGAGATTATCAAAAAGGATCTTCACCTAGATCCTTTT
AAATTAAAAATGAAGTTTTAAATCAATCTAAAGTATATATGAGTAAACTTGGTCTGACAGTTACCAATGC
TTAATCAGTGAGGCACCTATCTCAGCGATCTGTCTATTTCGTTCATCCATAGTTGCCTGACTCCCCGTCG
TGTAGATAACTACGATACGGGAGGGCTTACCATCTGGCCCCAGTGCTGCAATGATACCGCGAGACCCACG
CTCACCGGCTCCAGATTTATCAGCAATAAACCAGCCAGCCGGAAGGGCCGAGCGCAGAAGTGGTCCTGCA
ACTTTATCCGCCTCCATCCAGTCTATTAATTGTTGCCGGGAAGCTAGAGTAAGTAGTTCGCCAGTTAATA
GTTTGCGCAACGTTGTTGCCATTGCTACAGGCATCGTGGTGTCACGCTCGTCGTTTGGTATGGCTTCATT
CAGCTCCGGTTCCCAACGATCAAGGCGAGTTACATGATCCCCCATGTTGTGCAAAAAAGCGGTTAGCTCC
TTCGGTCCTCCGATCGTTGTCAGAAGTAAGTTGGCCGCAGTGTTATCACTCATGGTTATGGCAGCACTGC
ATAATTCTCTTACTGTCATGCCATCCGTAAGATGCTTTTCTGTGACTGGTGAGTACTCAACCAAGTCATT
CTGAGAATAGTGTATGCGGCGACCGAGTTGCTCTTGCCCGGCGTCAATACGGGATAATACCGCGCCACAT
AGC
Features (pLannotate 1.2.2; 24 found; start..end, strand, type, name):
    219..323     -  promoter       AmpR promoter: bla
    376..804     -  rep_origin     f1 ori (sequence partly withheld): f1 bacteriophage origin of replication; arrow indicates direction of (+) strand synthesis
    809..964     -  CDS            lacZα (fragment): LacZα fragment of β-galactosidase; lacZ fragment
    966..1085    +  CDS            B (fragment): PORTL_LAMBD - Experimental evidence at protein level: Swiss-Prot protein existence level 1. Forms the portal vertex of the capsid (PubMed:6228056, PubMed:6232391). This portal plays critical roles in head assembly, genome packaging, neck/tail attachment, and genome ejection (Probable). The portal protein multimerizes as a single ring-shaped homododecamer arranged around a central channel (PubMed:6232391). Binds to the terminase subunits to form the packaging machine (PubMed:7799432). From Escherichia phage lambda (Bacteriophage lambda).
   1630..1648    +  protein_bind   UAS (fragment): upstream activating sequence mediating Gal4-dependent induction Gal4
   1686..1702    +  protein_bind   5X UAS (fragment): five tandem copies of the "ScaI site" 17-mer CGGAGTACTGTCCTCCG, an upstream activating sequence (UAS) that efficiently binds yeast Gal4 (Webster et al., 1988; Pfeiffer et al., 2010) GAL4
   1717..1734    +  promoter       minP (fragment): minimal TATA-box promoter with low basal activity
   1807..1849    +  5'UTR          Xenopus globin 5'-UTR: translational enhancer from the 5'-UTR of the major beta-globin gene of Xenopus laevis
   1898..2275    +  CDS            H2B: human histone H2B; HIST1H2BJ
   2274..2290    -  misc_feature   MCS (fragment): pUC18/19 multiple cloning site
   2294..3001    +  CDS            mTagBFP2: mTagBFP2 is a basic (constitutively fluorescent) blue fluorescent protein published in 2011, derived from Entacmaea quadricolor. It is reported to be a very rapidly-maturing monomer with very low acid sensitivity.
   3035..3242    +  polyA_signal   bGH poly(A) signal: bovine growth hormone polyadenylation signal
   3280..3609    +  promoter       SV40 promoter: SV40 enhancer and early promoter
   3658..4683    +  CDS            HygR: aminoglycoside phosphotransferase from E. coli; aph(4)-Ia; confers resistance to hygromycin
   4690..4796    +  misc_feature   WPRE (fragment): woodchuck hepatitis virus posttranscriptional regulatory element
   4805..4926    +  polyA_signal   SV40 poly(A) signal: SV40 polyadenylation signal
   4944..5036    +  ncRNA          G-CSF SLDE: Accession: RF00183 - G-CSF factor stem-loop destabilising element (SLDE)
   5733..6200    +  CDS            B (fragment): PORTL_LAMBD - Experimental evidence at protein level: Swiss-Prot protein existence level 1. Forms the portal vertex of the capsid (PubMed:6228056, PubMed:6232391). This portal plays critical roles in head assembly, genome packaging, neck/tail attachment, and genome ejection (Probable). The portal protein multimerizes as a single ring-shaped homododecamer arranged around a central channel (PubMed:6232391). Binds to the terminase subunits to form the packaging machine (PubMed:7799432). From Escherichia phage lambda (Bacteriophage lambda).
   6238..6254    -  protein_bind   lac operator: The lac repressor binds to the lac operator to inhibit transcription in E. coli. This inhibition can be relieved by adding lactose or isopropyl-β-D-thiogalactopyranoside (IPTG). lac repressor encoded by lacI
   6262..6292    -  promoter       lac promoter: promoter for the E. coli lac operon
   6307..6328    -  protein_bind   CAP binding site: CAP binding activates transcription in the presence of cAMP. E. coli catabolite activator protein
   6341..6433    -  CDS            lacI (fragment): lac repressor; lacI; The lac repressor binds to the lac operator to inhibit transcription in E. coli. This inhibition can be relieved by adding lactose or isopropyl-β-D-thiogalactopyranoside (IPTG).
   6616..7204    -  rep_origin     ori: high-copy-number ColE1/pMB1/pBR322/pUC origin of replication
   7375..218     -  CDS            AmpR (across the origin): β-lactamase; bla; confers resistance to ampicillin, carbenicillin, and related antibiotics
