[The description below was written by a language model from this plasmid's Addgene catalogue record and pLannotate feature annotations shown in this document.]
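Description:
EK0007-PB-4XnrUAS-H2B-BFP is a mammalian expression reporter plasmid of about 8 kb that produces a nuclear blue fluorescent signal in response to Gal4-based transcriptional activators. It is propagated in E. coli through a high-copy ColE1/pUC-type origin and an ampicillin resistance gene. It also carries an f1 origin and residual lac promoter/operator and lacZα fragments from the cloning backbone.

According to the catalogue, the reporter cassette has four Gal4-binding (UAS) sites upstream of an E1b minimal promoter. The annotation picks up only partial UAS matches and a short minimal TATA-box promoter fragment at this position, which fits a low-background promoter that needs a recruited activation domain to fire. Downstream lie a Xenopus β-globin 5'-UTR translational enhancer, the human histone H2B (H2BC11/HIST1H2BJ) coding sequence fused at its C terminus to mTagBFP2, and a bovine growth hormone polyadenylation signal. Fusion to H2B tethers the fluorescent protein to chromatin, concentrating the signal in the nucleus for imaging or flow cytometry.

A second cassette provides selection in mammalian cells. Here the records disagree: the catalogue lists puromycin as the selectable marker, whereas the sequenced plasmid is annotated with an SV40 enhancer/early promoter driving a hygromycin resistance gene, followed by a WPRE fragment and an SV40 poly(A) signal. No puromycin resistance gene was detected. Likewise, the backbone is recorded as FLP-IN while "PB" in the name suggests a piggyBac transposon, but neither FRT sites nor piggyBac terminal repeats appear in the feature table, so the route of genomic integration cannot be confirmed. The associated publication concerns machine-guided protein engineering for deimmunization and therapeutic function, though the record does not say how the reporter was used in that work.
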