Addgene plasmid #236121: EK0007-PB-4XnrUAS-H2B-BFP
Purpose: Fuorescent reporter encoding H2B-tagBFP fusion under control of E1b minimal promoter with four Gal4-binding sites upstream
Depositing lab: Xiaojing Gao. Depositing organization: Stanford University. Publication: Machine-guided dual-objective protein engineering for deimmunization and therapeutic functions. Wolfsberg E, Paul JS, Tycko J, Chen B, Bassik MC, Bintu L, Alizadeh AA, Gao XJ. Cell Syst. 2025 Jul 16;16(7):101299. doi: 10.1016/j.cels.2025.101299. Epub 2025 Jun 3. PubMed 40466641.
Backbone
  Vector backbone: FLP-IN
  Vector type: Mammalian Expression
  Selectable markers: Puromycin
Growth in bacteria
  Bacterial resistance: Ampicillin, 100 μg/mL
  Growth temperature: 37°C
  Growth strain: DH5alpha
  Copy number: High Copy
Gene/Insert
  Gene/Insert name: H2B
  Species: H. sapiens (human)
  Entrez Gene: H2BC11 (a.k.a. H2B/r, H2BFR, H2BJ, HIST1H2BJ)
  Promoter: E1b minimal promoter with four Gal4-binding sites upstream
  Tag / fusion protein: mTagBFP2 (C terminal on insert)
  Cloning method: Gibson Cloning
Terms and licenses: Academic/Nonprofit Terms; Industry Terms: Not Available to Industry
Depositor comments: See https://benchling.com/s/seq-sNuYLJPJ6I0vFQCYeMu6?m=slm-Xh1kCalRp60Us2kFFas7for annotated sequence. Please visit https://doi.org/10.1101/2025.02.24.639918 for bioRxiv preprint.
How to cite: EK0007-PB-4XnrUAS-H2B-BFP was a gift from Xiaojing Gao (Addgene plasmid # 236121 ; http://n2t.net/addgene:236121 ; RRID:Addgene_236121)
